>Addgene plasmid #12411 | pcDNA3 mTSP2 | addgene partial sequence | sequence record 18951 | T7 5'-TAATACGACTCACTATAGGG-3'
TAGTAACGGCCGCCAGTGTGCTGGAATTCTTGGTTTTCTCCTAAGTGTCACAGGTGGAGACAAGATGCTC
TGGGCACTGGCCCTGCTGGCTCTGGGCATAGGGCCAAGAGCTTCTGCTGGTGACCACGTCAAGGACACTT
CATTTGACCTTTTCAGCATCAGCAACATTAACCGGAAGACCATCGGTGCCAAGCAGTTCCGAGGGCCTGA
CCCCGGGGTGCCCGCCTACCGTTTTGTACGGTTTGACTACATCCCCCCAGTGAACACAGATGATCTCAAC
AGGATTGTCAAGCTTGCAAGGAGAAAGGAGGGCTTCTTCCTCACAGCCCAACTGAAGCAGGACCGCAAGT
CTCGGGGAACGCTCCTGGTGTTGGAAGGCCCCGGCACCTCCCAGAGGCAGTTTGAGATTGTGTCCAATGG
CCCAGGGGACACTTTGGACCTCAACTACTGGGTAGAAGGCAATCAGCATACCAACTTCCTGGAGGATGTG
GGCCTGGCTGACTCCCAGTGGAAGAATGTGACTGTGCAGGTGGCCAGTGACACCTATAGCCTGTATGTGG
GCTGCGATCTTATCGACAGTGTCACCCTGGAAGAACCATTCTATGAGCAGCTAGAAGTAGACAGGAGCAG
GATGTACGTGGCCAAAGGTGCATCTCGAGAGAGTCACTTCAGGGGCTTGCTGCAGAATGTCCATCTCGTG
TTTGCAGATTCTGTGGAAGATATCTTAA
