[The description below was written by a language model from this plasmid's Addgene catalogue record.]
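Description:
pcDNA3 mTSP2 is a mammalian expression plasmid built on the Invitrogen pcDNA3 backbone (about 5.4 kb) carrying the mouse thrombospondin-2 coding sequence (Thbs2, also called TSP2) as an insert of roughly 3.6 kb. The insert was placed by restriction cloning into the EcoRI site of the polylinker, with EcoRI sites retained at both ends, so the fragment can be released by a single digest; because the same enzyme flanks both sides, orientation relative to the promoter is a property of the particular clone rather than something enforced by the cloning strategy. The record lists T7 and SP6 as the 5′ and 3′ sequencing primers, consistent with the phage promoter sites that flank the pcDNA3 polylinker. No epitope tags or fusion partners are recorded.

The plasmid is maintained in E. coli as a high-copy construct under ampicillin selection. In mammalian cells, a neomycin resistance marker allows G418 selection of stable transfectants. No feature table accompanies the record, and the promoter is not stated explicitly; pcDNA3 as a standard vector drives inserts from the CMV immediate-early promoter with a downstream polyadenylation signal, and carries an SV40-driven neomycin cassette. Thrombospondin-2 is a secreted matricellular glycoprotein associated with regulation of cell–matrix interactions and angiogenesis, so the construct is suited to transient or stable overexpression of mouse TSP2 in cultured mammalian cells, for example to produce the secreted protein or to study its effects on cell behaviour. The record does not specify a particular application.
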