Addgene plasmid #12411: pcDNA3 mTSP2
Depositing lab: Paul Bornstein. Depositing organization: University of Washington.
Backbone
  Vector backbone: pcDNA3
  Backbone manufacturer: Invitrogen
  Backbone size w/o insert (bp): 5400
  Vector type: Mammalian Expression
  Selectable markers: Neomycin (select with G418)
Growth in bacteria
  Bacterial resistance: Ampicillin, 100 μg/mL
  Growth temperature: 37°C
  Growth strain: DH5alpha
  Copy number: High Copy
Gene/Insert
  Gene/Insert name: TSP2
  Species: M. musculus (mouse)
  Insert size (bp): 3600
  Entrez Gene: Thbs2 (a.k.a. TSP2, Thbs-2)
  Cloning method: Restriction Enzyme; 5′ cloning site EcoRI (not destroyed); 3′ cloning site EcoRI (not destroyed)
  Sequencing primers: 5′ T7; 3′ SP6
Terms and licenses: Academic/Nonprofit Terms; Industry Terms: Not Available to Industry
How to cite: pcDNA3 mTSP2 was a gift from Paul Bornstein (Addgene plasmid # 12411 ; http://n2t.net/addgene:12411 ; RRID:Addgene_12411)
